>Addgene plasmid #233347 | pMRX-IP-EGFP-LOV2-TMEM106B | addgene full sequence | sequence record 469408 | Addgene NGS Result
GACATTGATTATTGACTAGTTATTAATAGTAATCAATTACGGGGTCATTAGTTCATAGCCCATATATGGA
GTTCCGCGTTACATAACTTACGGTAAATGGCCCGCCTGGCTGACCGCCCAACGACCCCCGCCCATTGACG
TCAATAATGACGTATGTTCCCATAGTAACGCCAATAGGGACTTTCCATTGACGTCAATGGGTGGAGTATT
TACGGTAAACTGCCCACTTGGCAGTACATCAAGTGTATCATATGCCAAGTACGCCCCCTATTGACGTCAA
TGACGGTAAATGGCCCGCCTGGCATTATGCCCAGTACATGACCTTATGGGACTTTCCTACTTGGCAGTAC
ATCTACGTATTAGTCATCGCTATTACCATGCTAGAGAACCATCAGATGTTTCCAGGGTGCCCCAAGGACC
TGAAATGACCCTGTGCCTTATTTGAACTAACCAATCAGTTCGCTTCTCGCTTCTGTTCGCGCGCTTCTGC
TCCCCGAGCTCAATAAAAGAGCCCACAACCCCTCACTCGGCGCGCCAGTCCTCCGATTGACTGAGTCGCC
CGGGTACCCGTGTATCCAATAAACCCTCTTGCAGTTGCATCCGACTTGTGGTCTCGCTGTTCCTTGGGAG
GGTCTCCTCTGAGTGATTGACTACCCGTCAGCGGGGGTCTTTCATTTGGGGGCTCGTCCGGGATCGGGAG
ACCCCTGCCCAGGGACCACCGACCCACCACCGGGAGGTAAGCTGGCCAGCAACTTATCTGTGTCTGTCCG
ATTGTCTAGTGTCTATGACTGATTTTATGCGCCTGCGTCGGTACTAGTTAGCTAACTAGCTCTGTATCTG
GCGGACCCGTGGTGGAACTGACGAGTTCGGAACACCCGGCCGCAACCCTGGGAGACGTCCCAGGGACTTC
GGGGGCCGTTTTTGTGGCCCGACCTGAGTCCAAAAATCCCGATCGTTTTGGACTCTTTGGTGCACCCCCC
TTAGAGGAGGGATATGTGGTTCTGGTAGGAGACGAGAACCTAAAACAGTTCCCGCCTCCGTCTGAATTTT
TGCTTTCGGTTTGGGACCGAAGCCGCGCCGCGCGTCTTGTCTGCTGCAGCATCGTTCTGTGTTGTCTCTG
TCTGACTGTGTTTCTGTATTTGTCTGAAAATATGGGCCCGGGCCAGACTGTTACCACTCCCTTAAGTTTG
ACCTTAGGTCACTGGAAAGATGTCGAGCGGATCGCTCACAACCAGTCGGTAGATGTCAAGAAGAGACGTT
GGGTTACCTTCTGCTCTGCAGAATGGCCAACCTTTAACGTCGGATGGCCGCGAGACGGCACCTTTAACCG
AGACCTCATCACCCAGGTTAAGATCAAGGTCTTTTCACCTGGCCCGCATGGACACCCAGACCAGGTCCCC
TACATCGTGACCTGGGAAGCCTTGGCTTTTGACCCCCCTCCCTGGGTCAAGCCCTTTGTACACCCTAAGC
CTCCGCCTCCTCTTCCTCCATCCGCCCCGTCTCTCCCCCTTGAACCTCCTCGTTCGACCCCGCCTCGATC
CTCCCTTTATCCAGCCCTCACTCCTTCTCTAGGCGCCCCCATATGGCCATATGAGATCTTATATGGGGCA
CCCCCGCCCCTTGTAAACTTCCCTGACCCTGACATGACAAGAGTTACTAACAGCCCCTCTCTCCAAGCTC
ACTTACAGGCTCTCTACTTAGTCCAGCACGAAGTCTGGAGACCTCTGGCGGCAGCCTACCAAGAACAACT
GGACCGACCGGTGGTACCTCACCCTTACCGAGTCGGCGACACAGTGTGGGTCCGCCGACACCAGACTAAG
AACCTAGAACCTCGCTGGAAAGGACCTTACACAGTCCTGCTGACCACCCCCACCGCCCTCAAAGTAGACG
GCATCGCAGCTTGGATACACGCCGCCCACGTGAAGGCTGCCGACCCCGGGGGTGGACCATCCTCTAGACT
GCCGGATCTGCCATCGATATGGTGAGCAAGGGCGAGGAGCTGTTCACCGGGGTGGTGCCCATCCTGGTCG
AGCTGGACGGCGACGTAAACGGCCACAAGTTCAGCGTGTCCGGCGAGGGCGAGGGCGATGCCACCTACGG
CAAGCTGACCCTGAAGTTCATCTGCACCACCGGCAAGCTGCCCGTGCCCTGGCCCACCCTCGTGACCACC
CTGACCTACGGCGTGCAGTGCTTCAGCCGCTACCCCGACCACATGAAGCAGCACGACTTCTTCAAGTCCG
CCATGCCCGAAGGCTACGTCCAGGAGCGCACCATCTTCTTCAAGGACGACGGCAACTACAAGACCCGCGC
CGAGGTGAAGTTCGAGGGCGACACCCTGGTGAACCGCATCGAGCTGAAGGGCATCGACTTCAAGGAGGAC
GGCAACATCCTGGGGCACAAGCTGGAGTACAACTACAACAGCCACAACGTCTATATCATGGCCGACAAGC
AGAAGAACGGCATCAAGGTGAACTTCAAGATCCGCCACAACATCGAGGACGGCAGCGTGCAGCTCGCCGA
CCACTACCAGCAGAACACCCCCATCGGCGACGGCCCCGTGCTGCTGCCCGACAACCACTACCTGAGCACC
CAGTCCGCCCTGAGCAAAGACCCCAACGAGAAGCGCGATCACATGGTCCTGCTGGAGTTCGTGACCGCCG
CCGGGATCACTCTCGGCATGGACGAGCTGTACAAGGGTTCAGGCTCGGGAGGCATGGGGACTAGTTTGGC
TACTACACTTGAACGTATTGAGAAGAACTTTGTCATTACTGACCCAAGATTGCCAGATAATCCCATTATA
TTCGCGTCCGATAGTTTCTTGCAGTTGACAGAATATAGCCGTGAAGAAATTTTGGGAAGAAACTGCAGGT
TTCTACAAGGTCCTGAAACTGATCGCGCGACAGTGAGAAAAATTAGAGATGCCATAGATAACCAAACAGA
GGTCACTGTTCAGCTGATTAATTATACAAAGAGTGGTAAAAAGTTCTGGAACCTCTTTCACTTGCAGCCT
ATGCGAGATCAGAAGGGAGATGTCCAGTACTTTATTGGGGTTCAGTTGGATGGAACTGAGCATGTCCGAG
ATGCTGCCGAGAGAGAGGGAGTCATGCTGATTAAGAAAACTGCAGAAAATATTGATGAGGCGGCAAAAGA
ACTTAGGCCAAGAAGAACAAAGCTGTATGTGATGGCTTCTGTGTTTGTCTGTCTACTCCTTTCTGGATTG
GCTGTGTTTTTCCTTTTCCCTCGCTCTATCGACGTGAAATACATTGGTGTAAAATCAGCCTATGTCAGTT
ATGATGTTCAGAAGCGTACAATTTATTTAAATATCACAAACACACTAAATATAACAAACAATAACTATTA
CTCTGTCGAAGTTGAAAACATCACTGCCCAAGTTCAATTTTCAAAAACAGTTATTGGAAAGGCACGCTTA
AACAACATAAGCATTATTGGTCCACTTGATATGAAACAAATTGATTACACAGTACCTACCGTTATAGCAG
AGGAAATGAGTTATATGTATGATTTCTGTACTCTGATATCCATCAAAGTGCATAACATAGTACTCATGAT
GCAAGTTACTGTGACAACAACATACTTTGGCCACTCTGAACAGATATCCCAGGAGAGGTATCAGTATGTC
GACTGTGGAAGAAACACAACTTATCAGTTGGGGCAGTCTGAATATTTAAATGTACTTCAGCCACAACAGT
AACTCGAGAGCGGCCGCTACGTAAATTCCGCCCCCCCCCCTAACGTTACTGGCCGAAGCCGCTTGGAATA
AGGCCGGTGTGCGTTTGTCTATATGTTATTTTCCACCATATTGCCGTCTTTTGGCAATGTGAGGGCCCGG
AAACCTGGCCCTGTCTTCTTGACGAGCATTCCTAGGGGTCTTTCCCCTCTCGCCAAAGGAATGCAAGGTC
TGTTGAATGTCGTGAAGGAAGCAGTTCCTCTGGAAGTTTCTTGAAGACAAACAACGTCTGTAGCGACCCT
TTGCAGGCAGCGGAACCCCCCACCTGGCGACAGGTGCCTCTGCGGCCAAAAGCCACGTGTATAAGATACA
CCTGCAAAGGCGGCACAACCCCAGTGCCACGTTGTGAGTTGGATAGTTGTGGAAAGAGTCAAATGGCTCT
CCTCAAGCGTATTCAACAAGGGGCTGAAGGATGCCCAGAAGGTACCCCATTGTATGGGATCTGATCTGGG
GCCTCGGTGCACATGCTTTACATGTGTTTAGTCGAGGTTAAAAAAACGTCTAGGCCCCCCGAACCACGGG
GACGTGGTTTTCCTTTGAAAAACACGATGATAATATGGCCACAACCGTCGACATGACCGAGTACAAGCCC
ACGGTGCGCCTCGCCACCCGCGACGACGTCCCCCGGGCCGTACGCACCCTCGCCGCCGCGTTCGCCGACT
ACCCCGCCACGCGCCACACCGTCGACCCGGACCGCCACATCGAGCGGGTCACCGAGCTGCAAGAACTCTT
CCTCACGCGCGTCGGGCTCGACATCGGCAAGGTGTGGGTCGCGGACGACGGCGCCGCGGTGGCGGTCTGG
ACCACGCCGGAGAGCGTCGAAGCGGGGGCGGTGTTCGCCGAGATCGGCCCGCGCATGGCCGAGTTGAGCG
GTTCCCGGCTGGCCGCGCAGCAACAGATGGAAGGCCTCCTGGCGCCGCACCGGCCCAAGGAGCCCGCGTG
GTTCCTGGCCACCGTCGGCGTCTCGCCCGACCACCAGGGCAAGGGTCTGGGCAGCGCCGTCGTGCTCCCC
GGAGTGGAGGCGGCCGAGCGCGCCGGGGTGCCCGCCTTCCTGGAGACCTCCGCGCCCCGCAACCTCCCCT
TCTACGAGCGGCTCGGCTTCACCGTCACCGCCGACGTCGAGGTGCCCGAAGGACCGCGCACCTGGTGCAT
GACCCGCAAGCCCGGTGCCTGAGTCGACCGCCCGCCCCACGACCCGCAGCGCCCGACCGAAAGGAGCGCA
CGACCCCATGGCTCGACGATAAAATAAAAGATTTTATTTAGTCTCCAGAAAAAGGGGGGAATGAAAGACC
CCACCTGTAGGTTTGGCAAGCTAGCTTAAGTAACGCCATTTTGCAAGGCATGGAAAAATACATAACTGAG
AATAGAGAAGTTCAGATCAAGGTCAGGAACAGATGGAACAGCTGAATATGGGCCAAACAGGATATCTGTG
GTAAGCAGTTCCTGCCCCGGCTCAGGGCCAAGAACAGATGGAACAGCTGAATATGGGCCAAACAGGATAT
CTGTGGTAAGCAGTTCCTGCCCCGGCTCAGGGCCAAGAACAGATGGTCCCCAGATGCGGTCCAGCCCTCA
GCAGTTTCTAGAGAACCATCAGATGTTTCCAGGGTGCCCCAAGGACCTGAAATGACCCTGTGCCTTATTT
GAACTAACCAATCAGTTCGCTTCTCGCTTCTGTTCGCGCGCTTCTGCTCCCCGAGCTCAATAAAAGAGCC
CACAACCCCTCACTCGGCGCGCCAGTCCTCCGATTGACTGAGTCGCCCGGGTACCCGTGTATCCAATAAA
CCCTCTTGCAGTTGCATCCGACTTGTGGTCTCGCTGTTCCTTGGGAGGGTCTCCTCTGAGTGATTGACTA
CCCGTCAGCGGGGGTCTTTCACATGCAGCATGTATCAAAATTAATTTGGTTTTTTTTCTTAAGTATTTAC
ATTAAATGGCCATAGTTGCATTAATGAATCGGCCAACGCGCGGGGAGAGGCGGTTTGCGTATTGGGCGCT
CTTCCGCTTCCTCGCTCACTGACTCGCTGCGCTCGGTCGTTCGGCTGCGGCGAGCGGTATCAGCTCACTC
AAAGGCGGTAATACGGTTATCCACAGAATCAGGGGATAACGCAGGAAAGAACATGTGAGCAAAAGGCCAG
CAAAAGGCCAGGAACCGTAAAAAGGCCGCGTTGCTGGCGTTTTTCCATAGGCTCCGCCCCCCTGACGAGC
ATCACAAAAATCGACGCTCAAGTCAGAGGTGGCGAAACCCGACAGGACTATAAAGATACCAGGCGTTTCC
CCCTGGAAGCTCCCTCGTGCGCTCTCCTGTTCCGACCCTGCCGCTTACCGGATACCTGTCCGCCTTTCTC
CCTTCGGGAAGCGTGGCGCTTTCTCATAGCTCACGCTGTAGGTATCTCAGTTCGGTGTAGGTCGTTCGCT
CCAAGCTGGGCTGTGTGCACGAACCCCCCGTTCAGCCCGACCGCTGCGCCTTATCCGGTAACTATCGTCT
TGAGTCCAACCCGGTAAGACACGACTTATCGCCACTGGCAGCAGCCACTGGTAACAGGATTAGCAGAGCG
AGGTATGTAGGCGGTGCTACAGAGTTCTTGAAGTGGTGGCCTAACTACGGCTACACTAGAAGAACAGTAT
TTGGTATCTGCGCTCTGCTGAAGCCAGTTACCTTCGGAAAAAGAGTTGGTAGCTCTTGATCCGGCAAACA
AACCACCGCTGGTAGCGGTGGTTTTTTTGTTTGCAAGCAGCAGATTACGCGCAGAAAAAAAGGATCTCAA
GAAGATCCTTTGATCTTTTCTACGGGGTCTGACGCTCAGTGGAACGAAAACTCACGTTAAGGGATTTTGG
TCATGAGATTATCAAAAAGGATCTTCACCTAGATCCTTTTGCGGCCGGCCGCAAATCAATCTAAAGTATA
TATGAGTAAACTTGGTCTGACAGTTACCAATGCTTAATCAGTGAGGCACCTATCTCAGCGATCTGTCTAT
TTCGTTCATCCATAGTTGCCTGACTCCCCGTCGTGTAGATAACTACGATACGGGAGGGCTTACCATCTGG
CCCCAGTGCTGCAATGATACCGCGAGACCCACGCTCACCGGCTCCAGATTTATCAGCAATAAACCAGCCA
GCCGGAAGGGCCGAGCGCAGAAGTGGTCCTGCAACTTTATCCGCCTCCATCCAGTCTATTAATTGTTGCC
GGGAAGCTAGAGTAAGTAGTTCGCCAGTTAATAGTTTGCGCAACGTTGTTGCCATTGCTACAGGCATCGT
GGTGTCACGCTCGTCGTTTGGTATGGCTTCATTCAGCTCCGGTTCCCAACGATCAAGGCGAGTTACATGA
TCCCCCATGTTGTGCAAAAAAGCGGTTAGCTCCTTCGGTCCTCCGATCGTTGTCAGAAGTAAGTTGGCCG
CAGTGTTATCACTCATGGTTATGGCAGCACTGCATAATTCTCTTACTGTCATGCCATCCGTAAGATGCTT
TTCTGTGACTGGTGAGTACTCAACCAAGTCATTCTGAGAATAGTGTATGCGGCGACCGAGTTGCTCTTGC
CCGGCGTCAACACGGGATAATACCGCGCCACATAGCAGAACTTTAAAAGTGCTCATCATTGGAAAACGTT
CTTCGGGGCGAAAACTCTCAAGGATCTTACCGCTGTTGAGATCCAGTTCGATGTAACCCACTCGTGCACC
CAACTGATCTTCAGCATCTTTTACTTTCACCAGCGTTTCTGGGTGAGCAAAAACAGGAAGGCAAAATGCC
GCAAAAAAGGGAATAAGGGCGACACGGAAATGTTGAATACTCATACTCTTCCTTTTTCAATATTATTGAA
GCATTTATCAGGGTTATTGTCTCATGAGCGGATACATATTTGAATGTATTTAGAAAAATAAACAAATAGG
GGTTCCGCGCACATTTCCCCGAAAAGTGCCACCTGACGTCTAAGAAACCATTATTATCATGACATTAACC
TATAAAAATAGGCGTATCACGAGGCCCTTTCGTCTTCACTATAGGAGCTTGGCCCATTGCATACGTTGTA
TCCATATCATAATATGTACATTTATATTGGCTCATGTCCAACATTACCGCCATGTT
Features (pLannotate 1.2.2; 15 found; start..end, strand, type, name):
      1..380     +  enhancer       CMV enhancer: human cytomegalovirus immediate early enhancer
    381..676     +  LTR            3' LTR (ΔU3) (fragment): self-inactivating 3' long terminal repeat (LTR) from Moloney murine leukemia virus
    739..1096    +  misc_feature   MMLV Ψ: packaging signal of Moloney murine leukemia virus (MMLV)
   1161..1577    +  CDS            gag (truncated): truncated Moloney murine leukemia virus (MMLV) gag gene lacking the start codon
   1587..1961    +  misc_feature   pol region: Moloney murine leukemia virus (MMLV) pol region containing the splice acceptor site
   1979..2695    +  CDS            EGFP: EGFP is a basic (constitutively fluorescent) green fluorescent protein published in 1996, derived from Aequorea victoria. It is reported to be a rapidly-maturing weak dimer with moderate acid sensitivity.
   2747..3064    +  CDS            miniSOG: miniSOG is a basic (constitutively fluorescent) cyan fluorescent protein published in 2011, derived from Arabidopsis thaliana. It requires the cofactor flavin for fluorescence.
   3152..3709    +  CDS            TMEM106B (fragment): T106B_HUMAN - Experimental evidence at protein level: Swiss-Prot protein existence level 1. Involved in dendrite morphogenesis and maintenance by regulating lysosomal trafficking via its interaction with MAP6. May act by inhibiting retrograde transport of lysosomes along dendrites. Required for dendrite branching. From Homo sapiens (Human).
   3741..4316    +  misc_feature   IRES2: internal ribosome entry site (IRES) of the encephalomyocarditis virus (EMCV)
   4323..4922    +  CDS            PuroR: puromycin N-acetyltransferase; pac from Streptomyces alboniger; confers resistance to puromycin
   5030..5621    +  LTR            LTR: long terminal repeat from Moloney murine leukemia virus
   5687..5739    -  CDS            lacI (fragment): lac repressor; lacI; The lac repressor binds to the lac operator to inhibit transcription in E. coli. This inhibition can be relieved by adding lactose or isopropyl-β-D-thiogalactopyranoside (IPTG).
   5922..6510    -  rep_origin     ori: high-copy-number ColE1/pMB1/pBR322/pUC origin of replication
   6674..7534    -  CDS            AmpR: β-lactamase; bla; confers resistance to ampicillin, carbenicillin, and related antibiotics
   7535..7639    -  promoter       AmpR promoter: bla
