[The description below was written by a language model from this plasmid's Addgene catalogue record and pLannotate feature annotations shown in this document.]
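Description:
pMRX-IP-EGFP-LOV2-TMEM106B is a 7.8 kb Moloney murine leukemia virus-based retroviral vector on the pMRX-IP backbone, designed for stable expression of a fusion protein in mammalian cells. It is propagated in E. coli through a high-copy ColE1/pUC-type origin and an ampicillin resistance gene (bla with its own promoter). The viral portion begins with a CMV enhancer joined to a partial LTR, forming a hybrid 5' LTR that drives transcription of the viral genome in packaging cells. This is followed by the MMLV Ψ packaging signal, a truncated gag lacking its start codon, and a pol fragment carrying the splice acceptor. A full MMLV LTR closes the provirus.

The payload is a single open reading frame encoding EGFP at the N terminus, the light-sensing LOV2 domain of Avena sativa phototropin 1, and an N-terminally truncated human TMEM106B (residues 90–274). The purpose field lists G528A and N538E substitutions in LOV2, while the insert field records only N538E. The automated annotation labels the LOV2 region as miniSOG, most likely because miniSOG is itself derived from a plant phototropin LOV2 domain; the catalogue identity is the one to trust. Downstream, an EMCV IRES links the fusion to a puromycin N-acetyltransferase gene, so both are translated from one transcript and transduced cells can be selected with puromycin.

According to the record, this construct lacks the BAX domain and so causes no membrane rupture on photostimulation. That suggests it is a negative control within an optogenetic toolkit for inducing organelle membrane rupture, with EGFP available to visualise the fusion's localisation.
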