Addgene plasmid #233347: pMRX-IP-EGFP-LOV2-TMEM106B
Purpose: Stable expression of EGFP-LOV2(G528A, N538E)-TMEM106B in mammalian cells. This construct lacks BAX domain, and causes no rupture upon photostimulation.
Depositing lab: Noboru Mizushima. Depositing organization: The University of Tokyo. Publication: Optogenetic tools for inducing organelle membrane rupture. Nagashima Y, Eguchi T, Koyama-Honda I, Mizushima N. J Biol Chem. 2025 Mar 18;301(4):108421. doi: 10.1016/j.jbc.2025.108421. PubMed 40113041.
Backbone
  Vector backbone: pMRX-IP
  Total vector size (bp): 7826
  Vector type: Mammalian Expression, Retroviral
  Selectable markers: Puromycin
Growth in bacteria
  Bacterial resistance: Ampicillin, 100 μg/mL
  Growth temperature: 37°C
  Growth strain: NEB Stable
  Growth instructions: DH5alpha will also be fine
  Copy number: High Copy
Gene/Insert 1
  Gene/Insert name: LOV2 domain of phototropin1
  Species: Avena sativa
  Insert size (bp): 441
  Mutation: N538E
  Tag / fusion protein: EGFP (N terminal on insert)
Gene/Insert 2
  Gene/Insert name: TMEM106B
  Species: H. sapiens (human)
  Insert size (bp): 558
  Mutation: N-terminus is deleted (TMEM106B 90-274)
  Entrez Gene: TMEM106B (a.k.a. HLD16)
Terms and licenses: Academic/Nonprofit Terms; Industry Terms: Not Available to Industry
Depositor comments: Please visit https://doi.org/10.1101/2024.08.13.607738 for bioRxiv preprint.
How to cite: pMRX-IP-EGFP-LOV2-TMEM106B was a gift from Noboru Mizushima (Addgene plasmid # 233347 ; http://n2t.net/addgene:233347 ; RRID:Addgene_233347)
